Addgene plasmid #89299: pBMN Parkin
Purpose: For expression of untagged Parkin
Depositing lab: Michael Lazarou. Depositing organization: Monash University. Publication: Atg8 family LC3/GABARAP proteins are crucial for autophagosome-lysosome fusion but not autophagosome formation during PINK1/Parkin mitophagy and starvation. Nguyen TN, Padman BS, Usher J, Oorschot V, Ramm G, Lazarou M. J Cell Biol. 2016 Dec 19;215(6):857-874. Epub 2016 Nov 18. 10.1083/jcb.201607039 PubMed 27864321.
Backbone
  Vector backbone: pBMN
  Vector type: Mammalian Expression, Retroviral
Growth in bacteria
  Bacterial resistance: Ampicillin, 100 μg/mL
  Growth temperature: 37°C
  Growth strain: NEB Stable
  Copy number: High Copy
Gene/Insert
  Gene/Insert name: Parkin (alt names: PARK2; PRKN)
  Species: H. sapiens (human)
  Entrez Gene: PRKN (a.k.a. AR-JP, LPRS2, PARK2, PDJ)
  Cloning method: Gibson Cloning
  Sequencing primers: 5′ pBMN 5'
Terms and licenses: Academic/Nonprofit Terms; Industry Terms: Not Available to Industry
How to cite: pBMN Parkin was a gift from Michael Lazarou (Addgene plasmid # 89299 ; http://n2t.net/addgene:89299 ; RRID:Addgene_89299)
