[The description below was written by a language model from this plasmid's Addgene catalogue record and pLannotate feature annotations shown in this document.]
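Description:
pBMN Parkin is a Moloney murine leukemia virus (MMLV)-based retroviral vector, about 6.3 kb, for expressing untagged human Parkin (PRKN, also called PARK2) in mammalian cells. It is maintained in E. coli as a high-copy plasmid through a ColE1/pUC-type origin and is selected with ampicillin via the β-lactamase gene. The record lists a recombination-stabilising growth strain, a common precaution for plasmids carrying the direct repeats of two LTRs. A short lacI fragment annotated near the origin appears to be a backbone remnant with no functional role.

The viral cassette is bounded by two MMLV long terminal repeats. Downstream of the 5′ LTR lie the Ψ packaging signal, a truncated gag segment lacking its start codon (which extends the packaging region and improves encapsidation of the genomic RNA), and a pol-derived region carrying the splice acceptor. The Parkin coding sequence, inserted by Gibson assembly, follows directly and ends shortly before the 3′ LTR. No internal promoter, epitope tag, fluorescent reporter, IRES or mammalian selection marker is annotated, so transcription of Parkin is presumably driven by the 5′ LTR, and transduced cells cannot be selected by drug or fluorescence on the basis of this construct alone. Because gag, pol and env functions are absent, the plasmid must be introduced into a packaging cell line that supplies them in trans to produce replication-incompetent virus for stable integration into target cells.

Parkin is an E3 ubiquitin ligase. The associated publication concerns PINK1/Parkin-dependent mitophagy and the role of LC3/GABARAP proteins in autophagosome–lysosome fusion, which suggests the vector serves to supply Parkin, free of a potentially interfering tag, to cell lines used in such assays.
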