Features (pLannotate 1.2.2; 10 found; start..end, strand, type, name):
     95..147     -  promoter       AmpR promoter (fragment): bla
    591..1182    +  LTR            LTR: long terminal repeat from Moloney murine leukemia virus
   1245..1602    +  misc_feature   MMLV Ψ: packaging signal of Moloney murine leukemia virus (MMLV)
   1667..2083    +  CDS            gag (truncated): truncated Moloney murine leukemia virus (MMLV) gag gene lacking the start codon
   2093..2466    +  misc_feature   pol region: Moloney murine leukemia virus (MMLV) pol region containing the splice acceptor site
   2475..3869    +  CDS            PRKN: PRKN_HUMAN - Also known as PARK2. Experimental evidence at protein level: Swiss-Prot protein existence level 1. Functions within a multiprotein E3 ubiquitin ligase complex, catalyzing the covalent attachment of ubiquitin moieties onto substrate proteins (PubMed:10888878, PubMed:10973942, PubMed:11431533, PubMed:12150907, PubMed:12628165, PubMed:15105460, PubMed:16135753, PubMed:21376232, PubMed:21532592, PubMed:23754282, PubMed:23620051, PubMed:24660806, PubMed:24751536, PubMed:32047033, PubMed:29311685, PubMed:22396657). Substrates include SYT11 and VDAC1 (PubMed:32047033, PubMed:29311685). O
   3920..4513    +  LTR            LTR: long terminal repeat from Moloney murine leukemia virus
   4581..4629    -  CDS            lacI (fragment): lac repressor; lacI; The lac repressor binds to the lac operator to inhibit transcription in E. coli. This inhibition can be relieved by adding lactose or isopropyl-β-D-thiogalactopyranoside (IPTG).
   4815..5403    -  rep_origin     ori: high-copy-number ColE1/pMB1/pBR322/pUC origin of replication
   5577..94      -  CDS            AmpR (across the origin): β-lactamase; bla; confers resistance to ampicillin, carbenicillin, and related antibiotics
>Addgene plasmid #89299 | pBMN Parkin | depositor full sequence | sequence record 172986 | Full Sequence
TTACTTTCACCAGCGTTTCTGGGTGAGCAAAAACAGGAAGGCAAAATGCCGCAAAAAAGGGAATAAGGGC
GACACGGAAATGTTGAATACTCATACTCTTCCTTTTTCAATATTATTGAAGCATTTATCAGGGTTATTGT
CTCATGACATTAACCTATAAAAATAGGCGTATCACGAGGCCCTTTCGTCTTCAAGAACAGCTTTGCTCTT
AGGAGTTTCCTAATACATCCCAAACTCAAATATATAAAGCATTTGACTTGTTCTATGCCCTAGGGGGCGG
GGGGAAGCTAAGCCAGCTTTTTTTAACATTTAAAATGTTAATTCCATTTTAAATGCACAGATGTTTTTAT
TTCATAAGGGTTTCAATGTGCATGAATGCTGCAATATTCCTGTTACCAAAGCTAGTATAAATAAAAATAG
ATAAACGTGGAAATTACTTAGAGTTTCTGTCATTAACGTTTCCTTCCTCAGTTGACAACATAAATGCGCT
GCTGAGAAGCCAGTTTGCATCTGTCAGGATCAATTTCCCATTATGCCAGTCATATTAATTACTAGTCAAT
TAGTTGATTTTTATTTTTGACATATACATGTGAAAGACCCCACCTGTAGGTTTGGCAAGCTAGCTTAAGT
AACGCCATTTTGCAAGGCATGGAAAAATACATAACTGAGAATAGAAAAGTTCAGATCAAGGTCAGGAACA
GATGGAACAGCTGAATATGGGCCAAAGCGGATATCTGTGGTAAGCAGTTCCTGCCCCGGCTCAGGGCCAA
GAACAGATGGAACAGCTGAATATGGGCCAAACAGGATATCTGTGGTAAGCAGTTCCTGCCCCGGCTCAGG
GCCAAGAACAGATGGTCCCCAGATGCGGTCCAGCCCTCAGCAGTTTCTAGAGAACCATCAGATGTTTCCA
GGGTGCCCCAAGGACCTGAAATGACCCTGTGCCTTATTTGAACTAACCAATCAGTTCGCTTCTCGCTTCT
GTTCGCGCGCTTCTGCTCCCCGAGCTCAATAAAAGAGCCCACAACCCCTCACTCGGGGCGCCAGTCCTCC
GATTGACTGAGTCGCCCGGGTACCCGTGTATCCAATAAACCCTCTTGCAGTTGCATCCGACTTGTGGTCT
CGCTGTTCCTTGGGAGGGTCTCCTCTGAGTGATTGACTACCCGTCAGCGGGGGTCTTTCATTTGGGGGCT
CGTCCGGGATCGGGAGACCCCTGCCCAGGGACCACCGACCCACCACCGGGAGGTAAGCTGGCCAGCAACT
TATCTGTGTCTGTCCGATTGTCTAGTGTCTATGACTGATTTTATGCGCCTGCGTCGGTACTAGTTAGCTA
ACTAGCTCTGTATCTGGCGGACCCGTGGTGGAACTGACGAGTTCGGAACACCCGGCCGCAACCCTGGGAG
ACGTCCCAGGGACTTCGGGGGCCGTTTTTGTGGCCCGACCTGAGTCCAAAAATCCCGATCGTTTTGGACT
CTTTGGTGCACCCCCCTTAGAGGAGGGATATGTGGTTCTGGTAGGAGACGAGAACCTAAAACAGTTCCCG
CCTCCGTCTGAATTTTTGCTTTCGGTTTGGGACCGAAGCCGCGCCGCGCGTCTTGTCTGCTGCAGCATCG
TTCTGTGTTGTCTCTGTCTGACTGTGTTTCTGTATTTGTCTGAAAATATGGGCCCGGGCCAGACTGTTAC
CACTCCCTTAAGTTTGACCTTAGGTCACTGGAAAGATGTCGAGCGGATCGCTCACAACCAGTCGGTAGAT
GTCAAGAAGAGACGTTGGGTTACCTTCTGCTCTGCAGAATGGCCAACCTTTAACGTCGGATGGCCGCGAG
ACGGCACCTTTAACCGAGACCTCATCACCCAGGTTAAGATCAAGGTCTTTTCACCTGGCCCGCATGGACA
CCCAGACCAGGTCCCCTACATCGTGACCTGGGAAGCCTTGGCTTTTGACCCCCCTCCCTGGGTCAAGCCC
TTTGTACACCCTAAGCCTCCGCCTCCTCTTCCTCCATCCGCCCCGTCTCTCCCCCTTGAACCTCCTCGTT
CGACCCCGCCTCGATCCTCCCTTTATCCAGCCCTCACTCCTTCTCTAGGCGCCCCCATATGGCCATATGA
GATCTTATATGGGGCACCCCCGCCCCTTGTAAACTTCCCTGACCCTGACATGACAAGAGTTACTAACAGC
CCCTCTCTCCAAGCTCACTTACAGGCTCTCTACTTAGTCCAGCACGAAGTCTGGAGACCTCTGGCGGCAC
GTACCAAGAACAACTGGACCGACCGGTGGTACCTCACCCTTACCGAGTCGGCGACACAGTGTGGGTCCGC
CGACACCAGACTAAGAACCTAGAACCTCGCTGGAAAGGACCTTACACAGTCCTGCTGACCACCCCCACCG
CCCTCAAAGTAGACGGCATCGCAGCTTGGATACACGCCGCCCACGTGAAGGCTGCCGACCCCGGGGGTGG
ACCATCCTCTAGACTGCCGGATCCATGATAGTGTTTGTCAGGTTCAACTCCAGCCATGGTTTCCCAGTGG
AGGTCGATTCTGACACCAGCATCTTCCAGCTCAAGGAGGTGGTTGCTAAGCGACAGGGGGTTCCGGCTGA
CCAGTTGCGTGTGATTTTCGCAGGGAAGGAGCTGAGGAATGACTGGACTGTGCAGAATTGTGACCTGGAT
CAGCAGAGCATTGTTCACATTGTGCAGAGACCGTGGAGAAAAGGTCAAGAAATGAATGCAACTGGAGGCG
ACGACCCCAGAAACGCGGCGGGAGGCTGTGAGCGGGAGCCCCAGAGCTTGACTCGGGTGGACCTCAGCAG
CTCAGTCCTCCCAGGAGACTCTGTGGGGCTGGCTGTCATTCTGCACACTGACAGCAGGAAGGACTCACCA
CCAGCTGGAAGTCCAGCAGGTAGATCAATCTACAACAGCTTTTATGTGTATTGCAAAGGCCCCTGTCAAA
GAGTGCAGCCGGGAAAACTCAGGGTACAGTGCAGCACCTGCAGGCAGGCAACGCTCACCTTGACCCAGGG
TCCATCTTGCTGGGATGATGTTTTAATTCCAAACCGGATGAGTGGTGAATGCCAATCCCCACACTGCCCT
GGGACTAGTGCAGAATTTTTCTTTAAATGTGGAGCACACCCCACCTCTGACAAGGAAACATCAGTAGCTT
TGCACCTGATCGCAACAAATAGTCGGAACATCACTTGCATTACGTGCACAGACGTCAGGAGCCCCGTCCT
GGTTTTCCAGTGCAACTCCCGCCACGTGATTTGCTTAGACTGTTTCCACTTATACTGTGTGACAAGACTC
AATGATCGGCAGTTTGTTCACGACCCTCAACTTGGCTACTCCCTGCCTTGTGTGGCTGGCTGTCCCAACT
CCTTGATTAAAGAGCTCCATCACTTCAGGATTCTGGGAGAAGAGCAGTACAACCGGTACCAGCAGTATGG
TGCAGAGGAGTGTGTCCTGCAGATGGGGGGCGTGTTATGCCCCCGCCCTGGCTGTGGAGCGGGGCTGCTG
CCGGAGCCTGACCAGAGGAAAGTCACCTGCGAAGGGGGCAATGGCCTGGGCTGTGGGTTTGCCTTCTGCC
GGGAATGTAAAGAAGCGTACCATGAAGGGGAGTGCAGTGCCGTATTTGAAGCCTCAGGAACAACTACTCA
GGCCTACAGAGTCGATGAAAGAGCCGCCGAGCAGGCTCGTTGGGAAGCAGCCTCCAAAGAAACCATCAAG
AAAACCACCAAGCCCTGTCCCCGCTGCCATGTACCAGTGGAAAAAAATGGAGGCTGCATGCACATGAAGT
GTCCGCAGCCCCAGTGCAGGCTCGAGTGGTGCTGGAACTGTGGCTGCGAGTGGAACCGCGTCTGCATGGG
GGACCACTGGTTCGACGTGTAGTCGACGATAAAATAAAAGATTTTATTTAGTCTCCAGAAAAAGGGGGGA
ATGAAAGACCCCACCTGTAGGTTTGGCAAGCTAGCTTAAGTAACGCCATTTTGCAAGGCATGGAAAAATA
CATAACTGAGAATAGAGAAGTTCAGATCAAGGTCAGGAACAGATGGAACAGCTGAATATGGGCCAAACAG
GATATCTGTGGTAAGCAGTTCCTGCCCCGGCTCAGGGCCAAGAACAGATGGAACAGCTGAATATGGGCCA
AACAGGATATCTGTGGTAAGCAGTTCCTGCCCCGGCTCAGGGCCAAGAACAGATGGTCCCCAGATGCGGT
CCAGCCCTCAGCAGTTTCTAGAGAACCATCAGATGTTTCCAGGGTGCCCCAAGGACCTGAAATGACCCTG
TGCCTTATTTGAACTAACCAATCAGTTCGCTTCTCGCTTCTGTTCGCGCGCTTCTGCTCCCCGAGCTCAA
TAAAAGAGCCCACAACCCCTCACTCGGGGCGCCAGTCCTCCGATTGACTGAGTCGCCCGGGTACCCGTGT
ATCCAATAAACCCTCTTGCAGTTGCATCCGACTTGTGGTCTCGCTGTTCCTTGGGAGGGTCTCCTCTGAG
TGATTGACTACCCGTCAGCGGGGGTCTTTCATTCACATGCAGCATGTATCAAAATTAATTTGGTTTTTTT
TCTTAAGTATTTACATTAAATGGCCATAGTTGCATTAATGAATCGGCCAACGCGCGGGGAGAGGCGGTTT
GCGTATTGGCGCTCTTCCGCTTCCTCGCTCACTGACTCGCTGCGCTCGGTCGTTCGGCTGCGGCGAGCGG
TATCAGCTCACTCAAAGGCGGTAATACGGTTATCCACAGAATCAGGGGATAACGCAGGAAAGAACATGTG
AGCAAAAGGCCAGCAAAAGGCCAGGAACCGTAAAAAGGCCGCGTTGCTGGCGTTTTTCCATAGGCTCCGC
CCCCCTGACGAGCATCACAAAAATCGACGCTCAAGTCAGAGGTGGCGAAACCCGACAGGACTATAAAGAT
ACCAGGCGTTTCCCCCTGGAAGCTCCCTCGTGCGCTCTCCTGTTCCGACCCTGCCGCTTACCGGATACCT
GTCCGCCTTTCTCCCTTCGGGAAGCGTGGCGCTTTCTCATAGCTCACGCTGTAGGTATCTCAGTTCGGTG
TAGGTCGTTCGCTCCAAGCTGGGCTGTGTGCACGAACCCCCCGTTCAGCCCGACCGCTGCGCCTTATCCG
GTAACTATCGTCTTGAGTCCAACCCGGTAAGACACGACTTATCGCCACTGGCAGCAGCCACTGGTAACAG
GATTAGCAGAGCGAGGTATGTAGGCGGTGCTACAGAGTTCTTGAAGTGGTGGCCTAACTACGGCTACACT
AGAAGGACAGTATTTGGTATCTGCGCTCTGCTGAAGCCAGTTACCTTCGGAAAAAGAGTTGGTAGCTCTT
GATCCGGCAAACAAACCACCGCTGGTAGCGGTGGTTTTTTTGTTTGCAAGCAGCAGATTACGCGCAGAAA
AAAAGGATCTCAAGAAGATCCTTTGATCTTTTCTACGGGGTCTGACGCTCAGTGGAACGAAAACTCACGT
TAAGGGATTTTGGTCATGAGATTATCAAAAAGGATCTTCACCTAGATCCTTTTAAATTAAAAATGAAGTT
TGCGCAAATCAATCTAAAGTATATATGAGTAAACTTGGTCTGACAGTTACCAATGCTTAATCAGTGAGGC
ACCTATCTCAGCGATCTGTCTATTTCGTTCATCCATAGTTGCCTGACTCCCCGTCGTGTAGATAACTACG
ATACGGGAGGGCTTACCATCTGGCCCCAGTGCTGCAATGATACCGCGAGACCCACGCTCACCGGCTCCAG
ATTTATCAGCAATAAACCAGCCAGCCGGAAGGGCCGAGCGCAGAAGTGGTCCTGCAACTTTATCCGCCTC
CATCCAGTCTATTAATTGTTGCCGGGAAGCTAGAGTAAGTAGTTCGCCAGTTAATAGTTTGCGCAACGTT
GTTGCCATTGCTACAGGCATCGTGGTGTCACGCTCGTCGTTTGGTATGGCTTCATTCAGCTCCGGTTCCC
AACGATCAAGGCGAGTTACATGATCCCCCATGTTGTGCAAAAAAGCGGTTAGCTCCTTCGGTCCTCCGAT
CGTTGTCAGAAGTAAGTTGGCCGCAGTGTTATCACTCATGGTTATGGCAGCACTGCATAATTCTCTTACT
GTCATGCCATCCGTAAGATGCTTTTCTGTGACTGGTGAGTACTCAACCAAGTCATTCTGAGAATAGTGTA
TGCGGCGACCGAGTTGCTCTTGCCCGGCGTCAACACGGGATAATACCGCGCCACATAGCAGAACTTTAAA
AGTGCTCATCATTGGAAAACGTTCTTCGGGGCGAAAACTCTCAAGGATCTTACCGCTGTTGAGATCCAGT
TCGATGTAACCCACTCGTGCACCCAACTGATCTTCAGCATCTT
