>Addgene plasmid #89299 | pBMN Parkin | addgene partial sequence | sequence record 174994 | Addgene Partial NGS Result
CTGAATATGGGCCAAACAGGATATCTGTGGTAAGCAGTTCCTGCCCCGGCTCAGGGCCAAGAACAGATGG
AACAGCTGAATATGGGCCAAACAGGATATCTGTGGTAAGCAGTTCCTGCCCCGGCTCAGGGCCAAGAACA
GATGGTCCCCAGATGCGGTCCAGCCCTCAGCAGTTTCTAGAGAACCATCAGATGTTTCCAGGGTGCCCCA
AGGACCTGAAATGACCCTGTGCCTTATTTGAACTAACCAATCAGTTCGCTTCTCGCTTCTGTTCGCGCGC
TTCTGCTCCCCGAGCTCAATAAAAGAGCCCACAACCCCTCACTCGGCGCGCCAGTCCTCCGATTGACTGA
GTCGCCCGGGTACCCGTGTATCCAATAAACCCTCTTGCAGTTGCATCCGACTTGTGGTCTCGCTGTTCCT
TGGGAGGGTCTCCTCTGAGTGATTGACTACCCGTCAGCGGGGGTCTTTCATTTGGGGGCTCGTCCGGGAT
CGGGAGACCCCTGCCCAGGGACCACCGACCCACCACCGGGAGGTAAGCTGGCCAGCAACTTATCTGTGTC
TGTCCGATTGTCTAGTGTCTATGACTGATTTTATGCGCCTGCGTCGGTACTAGTTAGCTAACTAGCTCTG
TATCTGGCGGACCCGTGGTGGAACTGACGAGTTCGGAACACCCGGCCGCAACCCTGGGAGACGTCCCAGG
GACTTCGGGGGCCGTTTTTGTGGCCCGACCTGAGTCCAAAAATCCCGATCGTTTTGGACTCTTTGGTGCA
CCCCCCTTAGAGGAGGGATATGTGGTTCTGGTAGGAGACGAGAACCTAAAACAGTTCCCGCCTCCGTCTG
AATTTTTGCTTTCGGTTTGGGACCGAAGCCGCGCCGCGCGTCTTGTCTGCTGCAGCATCGTTCTGTGTTG
TCTCTGTCTGACTGTGTTTCTGTATTTGTCTGAAAATATGGGCCCGGGCCAGACTGTTACCACTCCCTTA
AGTTTGACCTTAGGTCACTGGAAAGATGTCGAGCGGATCGCTCACAACCAGTCGGTAGATGTCAAGAAGA
GACGTTGGGTTACCTTCTGCTCTGCAGAATGGCCAACCTTTAACGTCGGATGGCCGCGAGACGGCACCTT
TAACCGAGACCTCATCACCCAGGTTAAGATCAAGGTCTTTTCACCTGGCCCGCATGGACACCCAGACCAG
GTCCCCTACATCGTGACCTGGGAAGCCTTGGCTTTTGACCCCCCTCCCTGGGTCAAGCCCTTTGTACACC
CTAAGCCTCCGCCTCCTCTTCCTCCATCCGCCCCGTCTCTCCCCCTTGAACCTCCTCGTTCGACCCCGCC
TCGATCCTCCCTTTATCCAGCCCTCACTCCTTCTCTAGGCGCCCCCATATGGCCATATGAGATCTTATAT
GGGGCACCCCCGCCCCTTGTAAACTTCCCTGACCCTGACATGACAAGAGTTACTAACAGCCCCTCTCTCC
AAGCTCACTTACAGGCTCTCTACTTAGTCCAGCACGAAGTCTGGAGACCTCTGGCGGCAGCCTACCAAGA
ACAACTGGACCGACCGGTGGTACCTCACCCTTACCGAGTCGGCGACACAGTGTGGGTCCGCCGACACCAG
ACTAAGAACCTAGAACCTCGCTGGAAAGGACCTTACACAGTCCTGCTGACCACCCCCACCGCCCTCAAAG
TAGACGGCATCGCAGCTTGGATACACGCCGCCCACGTGAAGGCTGCCGACCCCGGGGGTGGACCATCCTC
TAGACTGCCGGATCCATGATAGTGTTTGTCAGGTTCAACTCCAGCCATGGTTTCCCAGTGGAGGTCGATT
CTGACACCAGCATCTTCCAGCTCAAGGAGGTGGTTGCTAAGCGACAGGGGGTTCCGGCTGACCAGTTGCG
TGTGATTTTCGCAGGGAAGGAGCTGAGGAATGACTGGACTGTGCAGAATTGTGACCTGGATCAGCAGAGC
ATTGTTCACATTGTGCAGAGACCGTGGAGAAAAGGTCAAGAAATGAATGCAACTGGAGGCGACGACCCCA
GAAACGCGGCGGGAGGCTGTGAGCGGGAGCCCCAGAGCTTGACTCGGGTGGACCTCAGCAGCTCAGTCCT
CCCAGGAGACTCTGTGGGGCTGGCTGTCATTCTGCACACTGACAGCAGGAAGGACTCACCACCAGCTGGA
AGTCCAGCAGGTAGATCAATCTACAACAGCTTTTATGTGTATTGCAAAGGCCCCTGTCAAAGAGTGCAGC
CGGGAAAACTCAGGGTACAGTGCAGCACCTGCAGGCAGGCAACGCTCACCTTGACCCAGGGTCCATCTTG
CTGGGATGATGTTTTAATTCCAAACCGGATGAGTGGTGAATGCCAATCCCCACACTGCCCTGGGACTAGT
GCAGAATTTTTCTTTAAATGTGGAGCACACCCCACCTCTGACAAGGAAACATCAGTAGCTTTGCACCTGA
TCGCAACAAATAGTCGGAACATCACTTGCATTACGTGCACAGACGTCAGGAGCCCCGTCCTGGTTTTCCA
GTGCAACTCCCGCCACGTGATTTGCTTAGACTGTTTCCACTTATACTGTGTGACAAGACTCAATGATCGG
CAGTTTGTCCACGACCCTCAGCTTGGCTACTCCCTGCCTTGTGTGGCTGGCTGTCCCAACTCCTTGATTA
AAGAGCTCCATCACTTCAGGATTCTGGGAGAAGAGCAGTACAACCGGTACCAGCAGTATGGTGCAGAGGA
GTGTGTCCTGCAGATGGGGGGCGTGTTATGCCCCCGCCCTGGCTGTGGAGCGGGGCTGCTGCCGGAGCCT
GACCAGAGGAAAGTCACCTGCGAAGGGGGCAATGGCCTGGGCTGTGGGTTTGCCTTCTGCCGGGAATGTA
AAGAAGCGTACCATGAAGGGGAGTGCAGTGCCGTATTTGAAGCCTCAGGAACAACTACTCAGGCCTACAG
AGTCGATGAAAGAGCCGCCGAGCAGGCTCGTTGGGAAGCAGCCTCCAAAGAAACCATCAAGAAAACCACC
AAGCCCTGTCCCCGCTGCCATGTACCAGTGGAAAAAAATGGAGGCTGCATGCACATGAAGTGTCCGCAGC
CCCAGTGCAGGCTCGAGTGGTGCTGGAACTGTGGCTGCGAGTGGAACCGCGTCTGCATGGGGGACCACTG
GTTCGACGTGTAGTCGACGATAAAATAAAAGATTTTATTTAGTCTCCAGAAAAAGGGGGGAATGAAAGAC
CCCACCTGTAGGTTTGGCAAGCTAGCTTAAGTAACGCCATTTTGCAAGGCATGGAAAAATACATAACTGA
GAATAGAGAAGTTCAGATCAAGGTCAGGAACAGATGGAACAGCTGAATATGGGCCAAACAGGATATCTGT
GGTAAGCAGTTCCTGCCCCGGCTCAGGGCCAAGAACAGATGGAACAGCTGAATATGGGCCAAACAGGATA
TCTGTGGTAAGCAGTTCCTGCCCCGGCTCAGGGCCAAGAACAGATGGTCCCCAGATGCGGTCCAGCCCTC
AGCAGTTTCTAGAGAACCATCAGATGTTTCCAGGGTGCCCCAAGGACCTGAAATGACCCTGTGCCTTATT
TGAACTAACCAATCAGTTCGCTTCTCGCTTCTGTTCGCGCGCTTCTGCTCCCCGAGCTCAATAAAAGAGC
CCACAACCCCTCACTCGGGGCGCCAGTCCTCCGATTGACTGAGTCGCCCGGGTACCCGTGTATCCAATAA
ACCCTCTTGCAGTTGCATCCGACTTGTGGTCTCGCTGTTCCTTGGGAGGGTCTCCTCTGAGTGATTGACT
ACCCGTCAGCGGGGGTCTTTCACATGCAGCATGTATCAAAATTAATTTGGTTTTTTTTCTTAAGTATTTA
CATTAAATGGCCATAGTTGCATTAATGAATCGGCCAACGCGCGGGGAGAGGCGGTTTGCGTATTGGGCGC
TCTTCCGCTTCCTCGCTCACTGACTCGCTGCGCTCGGTCGTTCGGCTGCGGCGAGCGGTATCAGCTCACT
CAAAGGCGGTAATACGGTTATCCACAGAATCAGGGGATAACGCAGGAAAGAACATGTGAGCAAAAGGCCA
GCAAAAGGCCAGGAACCGTAAAAAGGCCGCGTTGCTGGCGTTTTTCCATAGGCTCCGCCCCCCTGACGAG
CATCACAAAAATCGACGCTCAAGTCAGAGGTGGCGAAACCCGACAGGACTATAAAGATACCAGGCGTTTC
CCCCTGGAAGCTCCCTCGTGCGCTCTCCTGTTCCGACCCTGCCGCTTACCGGATACCTGTCCGCCTTTCT
CCCTTCGGGAAGCGTGGCGCTTTCTCATAGCTCACGCTGTAGGTATCTCAGTTCGGTGTAGGTCGTTCGC
TCCAAGCTGGGCTGTGTGCACGAACCCCCCGTTCAGCCCGACCGCTGCGCCTTATCCGGTAACTATCGTC
TTGAGTCCAACCCGGTAAGACACGACTTATCGCCACTGGCAGCAGCCACTGGTAACAGGATTAGCAGAGC
GAGGTATGTAGGCGGTGCTACAGAGTTCTTGAAGTGGTGGCCTAACTACGGCTACACTAGAAGAACAGTA
TTTGGTATCTGCGCTCTGCTGAAGCCAGTTACCTTCGGAAAAAGAGTTGGTAGCTCTTGATCCGGCAAAC
AAACCACCGCTGGTAGCGGTGGTTTTTTTGTTTGCAAGCAGCAGATTACGCGCAGAAAAAAAGGATCTCA
AGAAGATCCTTTGATCTTTTCTACGGGGTCTGACGCTCAGTGGAACGAAAACTCACGTTAAGGGATTTTG
GTCATGAGATTATCAAAAAGGATCTTCACCTAGATCCTTTTGCGGCCGGCCGCAAATCAATCTAAAGTAT
ATATGAGTAAACTTGGTCTGACAGTTACCAATGCTTAATCAGTGAGGCACCTATCTCAGCGATCTGTCTA
TTTCGTTCATCCATAGTTGCCTGACTCCCCGTCGTGTAGATAACTACGATACGGGAGGGCTTACCATCTG
GCCCCAGTGCTGCAATGATACCGCGAGACCCACGCTCACCGGCTCCAGATTTATCAGCAATAAACCAGCC
AGCCGGAAGGGCCGAGCGCAGAAGTGGTCCTGCAACTTTATCCGCCTCCATCCAGTCTATTAATTGTTGC
CGGGAAGCTAGAGTAAGTAGTTCGCCAGTTAATAGTTTGCGCAACGTTGTTGCCATTGCTACAGGCATCG
TGGTGTCACGCTCGTCGTTTGGTATGGCTTCATTCAGCTCCGGTTCCCAACGATCAAGGCGAGTTACATG
ATCCCCCATGTTGTGCAAAAAAGCGGTTAGCTCCTTCGGTCCTCCGATCGTTGTCAGAAGTAAGTTGGCC
GCAGTGTTATCACTCATGGTTATGGCAGCACTGCATAATTCTCTTACTGTCATGCCATCCGTAAGATGCT
TTTCTGTGACTGGTGAGTACTCAACCAAGTCATTCTGAGAATAGTGTATGCGGCGACCGAGTTGCTCTTG
CCCGGCGTCAATACGGGATAATACCGCGCCACATAGCAGAACTTTAAAAGTGCTCATCATTGGAAAACGT
TCTTCGGGGCGAAAACTCTCAAGGATCTTACCGCTGTTGAGATCCAGTTCGATGTAACCCACTCGTGCAC
CCAACTGATCTTCAGCATCTTTTACTTTCACCAGCGTTTCTGGGTGAGCAAAAACAGGAAGGCAAAATGC
CGCAAAAAAGGGAATAAGGGCGACACGGAAATGTTGAATACTCATACTCTTCCTTTTTCAATATTATTGA
AGCATTTATCAGGGTTATTGTCTCATGAGCGGATACATATTTGAATGTATTTAGAAAAATAAACAAATAG
GGGTTCCGCGCACATTTCCCCGAAAAGTGCCACCAGCTTTGCTCTTAGGAGTTTCCTAATACATCCCAAA
CTCAAATATATAAAGCATTTGACTTGTTC
